>Addgene plasmid #204091 | pBP-R_MCD1 | addgene full sequence | sequence record 413896 | Addgene NGS Result
GAAGATCCTTTGATCTTTTCTACGGGGTCTGACGCTCAGTGGAACGAAAACTCACGTTAAGGGATTTTGG
TCATGAGATTATCAAAAAGGATCTTCACCTAGATCCTTTTAAATTAAAAATGAAGTTTTAAATCAATCTA
AAGTATATATGAGTAAACTTGGTCTGACAGCTCGAGGCTTGGATTCTCACCAATAAAAAACGCCCGGCGG
CAACCGAGCGTTCTGAACAAATCCAGATGGAGTTCTGAGGTCATTACTGGATCTATCAACAGGAGTCCAA
GCGAGCTCGATATCAAATTACGCCCCGCCCTGCCACTCATCGCAGTACTGTTGTAATTCATTAAGCATTC
TGCCGACATGGAAGCCATCACAAACGGCATGATGAACCTGAATCGCCAGCGGCATCAGCACCTTGTCGCC
TTGCGTATAATATTTGCCCATGGTGAAAACGGGGGCGAAGAAGTTGTCCATATTGGCCACGTTTAAATCA
AAACTGGTGAAACTCACCCAGGGATTGGCTGACACGAAAAACATATTCTCAATAAACCCTTTAGGGAAAT
AGGCCAGGTTTTCACCGTAACACGCCACATCTTGCGAATATATGTGTAGAAACTGCCGGAAATCGTCGTG
GTATTCACTCCAGAGCGATGAAAACGTTTCAGTTTGCTCATGGAAAACGGTGTAACAAGGGTGAACACTA
TCCCATATCACCAGCTCACCGTCTTTCATTGCCATACGAAATTCCGGATGAGCATTCATCAGGCGGGCAA
GAATGTGAATAAAGGCCGGATAAAACTTGTGCTTATTTTTCTTTACGGTCTTTAAAAAGGCCGTAATATC
CAGCTGAACGGTCTGGTTATAGGTACATTGAGCAACTGACTGAAATGCCTCAAAATGTTCTTTACGATGC
CATTGGGATATATCAACGGTGGTATATCCAGTGATTTTTTTCTCCATTTTAGCTTCCTTAGCTCCTGAAA
ATCTCGATAACTCAAAAAATACGCCCGGTAGTGATCTTATTTCATTATGGTGAAAGTTGGAACCTCTTAC
GTGCCCGATCAACTCGAGTGCCACCTGACGTCTAAGAAACCATTATTATCATGACATTAACCTATAAAAA
TAGGCGTATCACGAGGCAGAATTTCAGATAAAAAAAATCCTTAGCTTTCGCTAAGGATGATTTCTGGAAT
TCGCGGCCGCTTCTAGAATCTAGAGACGCATAGGTCTCAGTACTCTTAATCATGCACAGGAGACTTTCAT
AAGAGACCCATGCCGTCTCATTAGCTGCAGTCCGGCAAAAAAGGGCAAGGTGTCACCACCCTGCCCTTTT
TCTTTAAAACCGAAAAGATTACTTCGCGTTATGCAGGCTTCCTCGCTCACTGACTCGCTGCGCTCGGTCG
TTCGGCTGCGGCGAGCGGTATCAGCTCACTCAAAGGCGGTAATACGGTTATCCACAGAATCAGGGGATAA
CGCAGGAAAGAACATGTGAGCAAAAGGCCAGCAAAAGGCCAGGAACCGTAAAAAGGCCGCGTTGCTGGCG
TTTTTCCACAGGCTCCGCCCCCCTGACGAGCATCACAAAAATCGACGCTCAAGTCAGAGGTGGCGAAACC
CGACAGGACTATAAAGATACCAGGCGTTTCCCCCTGGAAGCTCCCTCGTGCGCTCTCCTGTTCCGACCCT
GCCGCTTACCGGATACCTGTCCGCCTTTCTCCCTTCGGGAAGCGTGGCGCTTTCTCATAGCTCACGCTGT
AGGTATCTCAGTTCGGTGTAGGTCGTTCGCTCCAAGCTGGGCTGTGTGCACGAACCCCCCGTTCAGCCCG
ACCGCTGCGCCTTATCCGGTAACTATCGTCTTGAGTCCAACCCGGTAAGACACGACTTATCGCCACTGGC
AGCAGCCACTGGTAACAGGATTAGCAGAGCGAGGTATGTAGGCGGTGCTACAGAGTTCTTGAAGTGGTGG
CCTAACTACGGCTACACTAGAAGAACAGTATTTGGTATCTGCGCTCTGCTGAAGCCAGTTACCTTCGGAA
AAAGAGTTGGTAGCTCTTGATCCGGCAAACAAACCACCGCTGGTAGCGGTGGTTTTTTTGTTTGCAAGCA
GCAGATTACGCGCAGAAAAAAAGGATCTCAA
Features (pLannotate 1.2.2; 7 found; start..end, strand, type, name):
    183..277     -  terminator     lambda t0 terminator: transcription terminator from phage lambda
    301..957     -  CDS            cat: CAT_ECOLX - Experimental evidence at protein level: Swiss-Prot protein existence level 1. This enzyme is an effector of chloramphenicol resistance in bacteria. From Escherichia coli. This protein is used as a marker in many commonly used cloning vectors, such as pACYC184.
    958..1055    -  promoter       cat promoter: promoter of the E. coli cat gene encoding chloramphenicol acetyltransferase
   1141..1184    -  terminator     bacterial terminator: putative bacterial transcription terminator
   1187..1206    +  misc_feature   BioBrick prefix: BioBrick prefix for parts that start with "ATG"
   1291..1348    +  terminator     his operon terminator: This putative transcriptin terminator from the E. coli his operon has a 2-bp deletion introduced during synthesis. Its efficiency has not been determined.
   1543..2131    -  rep_origin     ori: high-copy-number ColE1/pMB1/pBR322/pUC origin of replication
