[The description below was written by a language model from this plasmid's Addgene catalogue record and pLannotate feature annotations shown in this document.]
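Description:
pBP-R_MCD1 is a small (about 2.1 kb) bacterial part-storage plasmid built on the iGEM pSB1C3 backbone. It carries a synthetic ribosome binding site, the "MCD1 strong RBS", catalogued as a "Type 0 RBS part". That designation indicates a basic, level-zero component in a hierarchical modular cloning scheme, intended to be combined with promoter, coding and terminator parts into larger expression units. The record does not name the assembly standard or the flanking sites used to release the part. The insert was placed in the backbone by Gibson cloning and is listed as unmutated.

The plasmid replicates in E. coli from a high-copy ColE1/pMB1/pUC-type origin. It is selected with chloramphenicol through the cat gene (chloramphenicol acetyltransferase), which is driven by its native cat promoter and followed by a lambda t0 terminator.

The automated annotation did not label the RBS itself. A short unannotated stretch lies between a BioBrick prefix and the his operon terminator, and this is the likely position of the part. A putative bacterial terminator lies just upstream of the prefix, so the cloning site is bracketed by terminators, an arrangement that insulates the stored part from read-through transcription from the backbone.

No promoter, coding sequence or reporter is annotated in the insert region. Despite the "Bacterial Expression" vector type, the plasmid therefore appears to serve as a source of a strong translation initiation element for building bacterial expression cassettes, not as an expression construct in its own right.
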