Addgene plasmid #204091: pBP-R_MCD1
Purpose: Type 0 RBS part
Depositing lab: Mikhail Shapiro. Depositing organization: California Institute of Technology.
Backbone
  Vector backbone: pSB1C3
  Backbone manufacturer: iGEM
  Vector type: Bacterial Expression
Growth in bacteria
  Bacterial resistance: Chloramphenicol, 25 μg/mL
  Growth temperature: 37°C
  Growth strain: NEB Stable
  Copy number: High Copy
Gene/Insert
  Gene/Insert name: MCD1 strong RBS
  Species: Synthetic
  Mutation: None
  Cloning method: Gibson Cloning
Terms and licenses: Academic/Nonprofit Terms; Industry Terms: Not Available to Industry
How to cite: pBP-R_MCD1 was a gift from Mikhail Shapiro (Addgene plasmid # 204091 ; http://n2t.net/addgene:204091 ; RRID:Addgene_204091)
